Addgene plasmid #160526: pTricHis-ILY-HB1lock-Y336W
Purpose: Expression of inserted ILY variant
Depositing lab: Doryen Bubeck. Depositing organization: Imperial College London. Publication: Structural basis for tuning activity and membrane specificity of bacterial cytolysins. Shah NR, Voisin TB, Parsons ES, Boyd CM, Hoogenboom BW, Bubeck D. Nat Commun. 2020 Nov 16;11(1):5818. doi: 10.1038/s41467-020-19482-6. PubMed 33199689.
Backbone
  Vector backbone: pTricHisA
  Backbone manufacturer: ThermoFisher
  Vector type: Bacterial Expression
Growth in bacteria
  Bacterial resistance: Ampicillin, 100 μg/mL
  Growth temperature: 37°C
  Growth strain: DH5alpha
  Growth instructions: Depositor recommends using BL21 (DE3) for protein expression and purification.
  Copy number: High Copy
Gene/Insert
  Gene/Insert name: ILY-HB1lock-Y336W
  Species: Streptococcus intermedius
  Insert size (bp): 1608
  Mutation: A221C, N404C, Y336W
  Tag / fusion protein: His-Tag (N terminal on backbone)
  Cloning method: Restriction Enzyme; 5′ cloning site Unknown (unknown if destroyed); 3′ cloning site Unknown (unknown if destroyed)
Terms and licenses: Academic/Nonprofit Terms; Industry Terms: Not Available to Industry
Depositor comments: ILY gene is codon optimized, and all native Cys removed, before additional mutations were added.
How to cite: pTricHis-ILY-HB1lock-Y336W was a gift from Doryen Bubeck (Addgene plasmid # 160526 ; http://n2t.net/addgene:160526 ; RRID:Addgene_160526)
