[The description below was written by a language model from this plasmid's Addgene catalogue record and pLannotate feature annotations shown in this document.]
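Description:
pTricHis-ILY-HB1lock-Y336W is a bacterial expression plasmid built on the commercial pTrcHis A-type backbone (recorded as pTricHisA) for producing an engineered variant of intermedilysin (ILY), the cholesterol-dependent cytolysin of Streptococcus intermedius. The 5.9 kb plasmid replicates from a high-copy ColE1/pMB1-type origin. A pBR322 bom region and only a fragment of rop are also present, and selection is through the β-lactamase (AmpR) gene for ampicillin. It also carries lacI under the lacIq promoter, so the repressor is supplied from the plasmid itself.

Expression is driven by the hybrid trc promoter with an adjacent lac operator, making transcription IPTG-inducible. Downstream lie the rrnG antiterminator and a short minicistron that provides a ribosome binding site to improve translation of the following reading frame. The N-terminal leader from the backbone supplies a His tag (picked up by the annotation as a fragment of a composite tag), the T7 gene 10 leader and the Xpress epitope with its enterokinase cleavage site. The rrnB T1 and T2 terminators close the unit.

The roughly 1.6 kb insert is annotated by homology as the related pneumococcal toxin pneumolysin, but the catalogue record identifies it as ILY. According to the depositor, the gene is codon optimised and all native cysteines were removed before A221C, N404C and Y336W were introduced. The name "HB1lock" suggests that the introduced cysteine pair is meant to act as a disulphide lock, although the record does not spell this out. The cloning sites are not recorded. The construct is intended for recombinant expression and purification of this ILY variant in E. coli, in connection with structural work on cytolysin activity and membrane specificity.
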