Features (pLannotate 1.2.2; 20 found; start..end, strand, type, name):
    123..152     +  promoter       trc promoter: strong E. coli promoter; hybrid between the trp and lac UV5 promoters
    160..176     +  protein_bind   lac operator: The lac repressor binds to the lac operator to inhibit transcription in E. coli. This inhibition can be relieved by adding lactose or isopropyl-β-D-thiogalactopyranoside (IPTG). lac repressor encoded by lacI
    193..262     +  misc_feature   rrnG antiterminator: antiterminator from the E. coli rrnG leader region (Berg et al., 1989)
    313..339     +  CDS            minicistron: synthetic cistron containing a ribosome binding site (Shine-Dalgarno sequence), for enhancing the bacterial expression of a downstream cistron (Schoner, 1997) This first cistron should terminate 3 bp upstream of the ATG for the second cistron.
    355..375     +  CDS            capTEV™ (fragment): composite tag for in vivo biotinylation, TEV protease cleavage, and 6xHis tagging
    376..408     +  CDS            T7 tag (gene 10 leader): leader peptide from bacteriophage T7 gene 10 promotes efficient translation in E. coli
    412..435     +  CDS            Xpress™ tag: Xpress™ epitope tag, including an enterokinase recognition and cleavage site
    529..1938    +  CDS            ply: TACY_STRP2 - Experimental evidence at protein level: Swiss-Prot protein existence level 1. A cholesterol-dependent toxin that causes cytolysis by forming pores in cholesterol-containing host membranes. After binding to target membranes, the protein undergoes a major conformation change, leading to its insertion in the host membrane and formation of an oligomeric pore complex. Cholesterol is required for binding to host membranes, membrane insertion and pore formation; cholesterol binding is mediated by a Thr-Leu pair in the C-terminus. Can be reversibly inactivated by oxidation. From Streptoco
   2047..2162    +  ncRNA          5S rRNA: Accession: RF00001 - 5S ribosomal RNA
   2166..2252    +  terminator     rrnB T1 terminator: Escherichia coli rrnB; transcription terminator T1 from the E. coli rrnB gene
   2344..2371    +  terminator     rrnB T2 terminator: transcription terminator T2 from the E. coli rrnB gene
   2390..2481    +  promoter       AmpR promoter: bla
   2482..3342    +  CDS            AmpR: β-lactamase; bla; confers resistance to ampicillin, carbenicillin, and related antibiotics
   3513..4101    +  rep_origin     ori: high-copy-number ColE1/pMB1/pBR322/pUC origin of replication
   4287..4427    -  misc_feature   bom: basis of mobility region from pBR322
   4529..4569    -  CDS            rop (fragment): Rop protein, which maintains plasmids at low copy number; rop
   4613..4690    +  promoter       lacIq promoter: lacI (mutant); In the lacIq allele, a single base change in the promoter boosts expression of the lacI gene about 10-fold.
   4691..5773    +  CDS            lacI: lac repressor; lacI; The lac repressor binds to the lac operator to inhibit transcription in E. coli. This inhibition can be relieved by adding lactose or isopropyl-β-D-thiogalactopyranoside (IPTG).
   5815..5832    +  promoter       tet promoter (fragment): E. coli promoter for tetracycline efflux protein gene
   5828..47      -  CDS            yciV (fragment) (across the origin): RNAAM_ECOLI - Also known as trpH From Escherichia coli (strain K12).
>Addgene plasmid #160526 | pTricHis-ILY-HB1lock-Y336W | addgene full sequence | sequence record 322524 | Addgene NGS Result
GTATGGCTGTGCAGGTCGTAAATCACTGCATAATTCGTGTCGCTCAAGGCGCACTCCCGTTCTGGATAAT
GTTTTTTGCGCCGACATCATAACGGTTCTGGCAAATATTCTGAAATGAGCTGTTGACAATTAATCATCCG
GCTCGTATAATGTGTGGAATTGTGAGCGGATAACAATTTCACACAGGAAACAGCGCCGCTGAGAAAAAGC
GAAGCGGCACTGCTCTTTAACAATTTATCAGACAATCTGTGTGGGCACTCGACCGGAATTATCGATTAAC
TTTATTATTAAAAATTAAAGAGGTATATATTAATGTATCGATTAAATAAGGAGGAATAAACCATGGGGGG
TTCTCATCATCATCATCATCATGGTATGGCTAGCATGACTGGTGGACAGCAAATGGGTCGGGATCTGTAC
GACGATGACGATAAGGATCGATGGGGATCCGAAACCCCGACGAAACCGAAAGCGGCCCAGACCGAAAAGA
AAACCGAGAAAAAACCGGAAAACAGCAATTCTGAAGCAGCTAAAAAAGCGCTGAACGATTATATTTGGGG
CCTGCAGTACGACAAACTGAACATCCTGACCCATCAAGGTGAAAAACTGAAAAATCATAGCTCTCGTGAA
GCCTTTCACCGTCCGGGCGAATACGTGGTTATCGAAAAGAAAAAACAGAGTATCTCCAACGCGACCTCGA
AACTGAGCGTGAGTTCCGCCAATGATGACCGTATTTTTCCGGGCGCGCTGCTGAAAGCTGATCAAAGCCT
GCTGGAAAACCTGCCGACCCTGATTCCGGTCAATCGCGGTAAAACCACGATCTCAGTGAACCTGCCGGGC
CTGAAAAACGGTGAATCGAATCTGACGGTCGAAAACCCGTCAAATTCGACCGTGCGTACGGCGGTTAACA
ATCTGGTCGAAAAATGGATTCAGAACTACAGTAAAACCCATGCAGTGCCGGCTCGCATGCAGTACGAAAG
CATCTCTGCACAAAGTATGTCCCAGCTGCAATGCAAATTTGGCGCCGATTTCAGCAAAGTGGGTGCTCCG
CTGAACGTGGACTTTTCATCGGTTCACAAAGGCGAAAAACAGGTTTTCATCGCAAACTTCCGTCAAGTTT
ACTACACCGCTTCTGTCGATAGTCCGAACAGCCCGTCGGCGCTGTTCGGCAGTGGTATTACCCCGACGGA
CCTGATCAACCGTGGCGTTAATTCCAAAACCCCGCCGGTCTATGTGTCCAATGTGAGCTATGGCCGCGCG
ATGTACGTTAAATTTGAAACCACGAGCAAATCTACCAAAGTGCAGGCGGCCATCGATGCCGTCGTGAAAG
GCGCAAAACTGAAAGCTGGTACGGAATGGGAAAACATCCTGAAAAACACCAAAATCACGGCAGTTGTCCT
GGGCGGTAATCCGGGCGAAGCCAGCAAAGTTATTACCGGTAATATCGATACGCTGAAAGACCTGATTCAG
AAAGGTTCGAACTTTAGCGCGCAATCTCCGGCCGTTCCGATCAGTTATACCACGTCCTTCGTCAAAGATA
ATAGCATTGCAACCATCCAGTGCAATACGGACTATATTGAAACCAAAGTGACGTCTTACAAAGATGGCGC
TCTGACCCTGAACCATGACGGTGCGTTTGTCGCCCGCTTCTATGTGTACTGGGAAGAACTGGGCCACGAT
GCAGACGGTTATGAAACCATTCGTAGTCGCTCCTGGTCAGGCAACGGTTATAATCGTGGCGCCCATTACA
GCACCACGCTGCGCTTTAAGGGTAACGTTCGTAATATCCGCGTTAAAGTCCTGGGCGCAACCGGTCTGGC
TTGGGAACCGTGGCGTCTGATTTACAGCAAAAACGATCTGCCGCTGGTGCCGCAGCGCAATATCTCTACC
TGGGGCACCACGCTGCACCCGCAATTCGAAGATAAAGTGGTTAAAGATAACACGGACTAAGAATTCGAAG
CTTGGCTGTTTTGGCGGATGAGAGAAGATTTTCAGCCTGATACAGATTAAATCAGAACGCAGAAGCGGTC
TGATAAAACAGAATTTGCCTGGCGGCAGTAGCGCGGTGGTCCCACCTGACCCCATGCCGAACTCAGAAGT
GAAACGCCGTAGCGCCGATGGTAGTGTGGGGTCTCCCCATGCGAGAGTAGGGAACTGCCAGGCATCAAAT
AAAACGAAAGGCTCAGTCGAAAGACTGGGCCTTTCGTTTTATCTGTTGTTTGTCGGTGAACGCTCTCCTG
AGTAGGACAAATCCGCCGGGAGCGGATTTGAACGTTGCGAAGCAACGGCCCGGAGGGTGGCGGGCAGGAC
GCCCGCCATAAACTGCCAGGCATCAAATTAAGCAGAAGGCCATCCTGACGGATGGCCTTTTTGCGTTTCT
ACAAACTCTTTTGTTTATTTTTCTAAATACATTCAAATATGTATCCGCTCATGAGACAATAACCCTGATA
AATGCTTCAATAATATTGAAAAAGGAAGAGTATGAGTATTCAACATTTCCGTGTCGCCCTTATTCCCTTT
TTTGCGGCATTTTGCCTTCCTGTTTTTGCTCACCCAGAAACGCTGGTGAAAGTAAAAGATGCTGAAGATC
AGTTGGGTGCACGAGTGGGTTACATCGAACTGGATCTCAACAGCGGTAAGATCCTTGAGAGTTTTCGCCC
CGAAGAACGTTTTCCAATGATGAGCACTTTTAAAGTTCTGCTATGTGGCGCGGTATTATCCCGTGTTGAC
GCCGGGCAAGAGCAACTCGGTCGCCGCATACACTATTCTCAGAATGACTTGGTTGAGTACTCACCAGTCA
CAGAAAAGCATCTTACGGATGGCATGACAGTAAGAGAATTATGCAGTGCTGCCATAACCATGAGTGATAA
CACTGCGGCCAACTTACTTCTGACAACGATCGGAGGACCGAAGGAGCTAACCGCTTTTTTGCACAACATG
GGGGATCATGTAACTCGCCTTGATCGTTGGGAACCGGAGCTGAATGAAGCCATACCAAACGACGAGCGTG
ACACCACGATGCCTGTAGCAATGGCAACAACGTTGCGCAAACTATTAACTGGCGAACTACTTACTCTAGC
TTCCCGGCAACAATTAATAGACTGGATGGAGGCGGATAAAGTTGCAGGACCACTTCTGCGCTCGGCCCTT
CCGGCTGGCTGGTTTATTGCTGATAAATCTGGAGCCGGTGAGCGTGGGTCTCGCGGTATCATTGCAGCAC
TGGGGCCAGATGGTAAGCCCTCCCGTATCGTAGTTATCTACACGACGGGGAGTCAGGCAACTATGGATGA
ACGAAATAGACAGATCGCTGAGATAGGTGCCTCACTGATTAAGCATTGGTAACTGTCAGACCAAGTTTAC
TCATATATACTTTAGATTGATTTAAAACTTCATTTTTAATTTAAAAGGATCTAGGTGAAGATCCTTTTTG
ATAATCTCATGACCAAAATCCCTTAACGTGAGTTTTCGTTCCACTGAGCGTCAGACCCCGTAGAAAAGAT
CAAAGGATCTTCTTGAGATCCTTTTTTTCTGCGCGTAATCTGCTGCTTGCAAACAAAAAAACCACCGCTA
CCAGCGGTGGTTTGTTTGCCGGATCAAGAGCTACCAACTCTTTTTCCGAAGGTAACTGGCTTCAGCAGAG
CGCAGATACCAAATACTGTCCTTCTAGTGTAGCCGTAGTTAGGCCACCACTTCAAGAACTCTGTAGCACC
GCCTACATACCTCGCTCTGCTAATCCTGTTACCAGTGGCTGCTGCCAGTGGCGATAAGTCGTGTCTTACC
GGGTTGGACTCAAGACGATAGTTACCGGATAAGGCGCAGCGGTCGGGCTGAACGGGGGGTTCGTGCACAC
AGCCCAGCTTGGAGCGAACGACCTACACCGAACTGAGATACCTACAGCGTGAGCTATGAGAAAGCGCCAC
GCTTCCCGAAGGGAGAAAGGCGGACAGGTATCCGGTAAGCGGCAGGGTCGGAACAGGAGAGCGCACGAGG
GAGCTTCCAGGGGGAAACGCCTGGTATCTTTATAGTCCTGTCGGGTTTCGCCACCTCTGACTTGAGCGTC
GATTTTTGTGATGCTCGTCAGGGGGGCGGAGCCTATGGAAAAACGCCAGCAACGCGGCCTTTTTACGGTT
CCTGGCCTTTTGCTGGCCTTTTGCTCACATGTTCTTTCCTGCGTTATCCCCTGATTCTGTGGATAACCGT
ATTACCGCCTTTGAGTGAGCTGATACCGCTCGCCGCAGCCGAACGACCGAGCGCAGCGAGTCAGTGAGCG
AGGAAGCGGAAGAGCGCCTGATGCGGTATTTTCTCCTTACGCATCTGTGCGGTATTTCACACCGCATATG
GTGCACTCTCAGTACAATCTGCTCTGATGCCGCATAGTTAAGCCAGTATACACTCCGCTATCGCTACGTG
ACTGGGTCATGGCTGCGCCCCGACACCCGCCAACACCCGCTGACGCGCCCTGACGGGCTTGTCTGCTCCC
GGCATCCGCTTACAGACAAGCTGTGACCGTCTCCGGGAGCTGCATGTGTCAGAGGTTTTCACCGTCATCA
CCGAAACGCGCGAGGCAGCAGATCAATTCGCGCGCGAAGGCGAAGCGGCATGCATTTACGTTGACACCAT
CGAATGGTGCAAAACCTTTCGCGGTATGGCATGATAGCGCCCGGAAGAGAGTCAATTCAGGGTGGTGAAT
GTGAAACCAGTAACGTTATACGATGTCGCAGAGTATGCCGGTGTCTCTTATCAGACCGTTTCCCGCGTGG
TGAACCAGGCCAGCCACGTTTCTGCGAAAACGCGGGAAAAAGTGGAAGCGGCGATGGCGGAGCTGAATTA
CATTCCCAACCGCGTGGCACAACAACTGGCGGGCAAACAGTCGTTGCTGATTGGCGTTGCCACCTCCAGT
CTGGCCCTGCACGCGCCGTCGCAAATTGTCGCGGCGATTAAATCTCGCGCCGATCAACTGGGTGCCAGCG
TGGTGGTGTCGATGGTAGAACGAAGCGGCGTCGAAGCCTGTAAAGCGGCGGTGCACAATCTTCTCGCGCA
ACGCGTCAGTGGGCTGATCATTAACTATCCGCTGGATGACCAGGATGCCATTGCTGTGGAAGCTGCCTGC
ACTAATGTTCCGGCGTTATTTCTTGATGTCTCTGACCAGACACCCATCAACAGTATTATTTTCTCCCATG
AAGACGGTACGCGACTGGGCGTGGAGCATCTGGTCGCATTGGGTCACCAGCAAATCGCGCTGTTAGCGGG
CCCATTAAGTTCTGTCTCGGCGCGTCTGCGTCTGGCTGGCTGGCATAAATATCTCACTCGCAATCAAATT
CAGCCGATAGCGGAACGGGAAGGCGACTGGAGTGCCATGTCCGGTTTTCAACAAACCATGCAAATGCTGA
ATGAGGGCATCGTTCCCACTGCGATGCTGGTTGCCAACGATCAGATGGCGCTGGGCGCAATGCGCGCCAT
TACCGAGTCCGGGCTGCGCGTTGGTGCGGATATCTCGGTAGTGGGATACGACGATACCGAAGACAGCTCA
TGTTATATCCCGCCGTTAACCACCATCAAACAGGATTTTCGCCTGCTGGGGCAAACCAGCGTGGACCGCT
TGCTGCAACTCTCTCAGGGCCAGGCGGTGAAGGGCAATCAGCTGTTGCCCGTCTCACTGGTGAAAAGAAA
AACCACCCTGGCGCCCAATACGCAAACCGCCTCTCCCCGCGCGTTGGCCGATTCATTAATGCAGCTGGCA
CGACAGGTTTCCCGACTGGAAAGCGGGCAGTGAGCGCAACGCAATTAATGTAAGTTAGCGCGAATTGATC
TGGTTTGACAGCTTATCATCGACTGCACGGTGCACCAATGCTTCTGGCGTCAGGCAGCCATCGGAAGCTG
TG
